Addgene plasmid #102453: pSG28-J23151-AraC
Purpose: Expresses AraC protein in E. coli. The expression is controlled by a constitutive promoter.
Depositing lab: Richard Murray. Depositing organization: California Institute of Technology. Publication: Construction of Incoherent Feedforward Loop Circuits in a Cell-Free System and in Cells. Guo S, Murray RM. ACS Synth Biol. 2019 Mar 15;8(3):606-610. doi: 10.1021/acssynbio.8b00493. Epub 2019 Mar 6. PubMed 30790525.
Backbone
  Vector backbone: p15A
  Backbone size w/o insert (bp): 2391
  Total vector size (bp): 3318
  Vector type: Bacterial Expression
Growth in bacteria
  Bacterial resistance: Chloramphenicol, 25 μg/mL
  Growth temperature: 37°C
  Growth strain: JM109
  Copy number: Low Copy
Gene/Insert
  Gene/Insert name: AraC
  Insert size (bp): 927
  Entrez Gene: araC (a.k.a. b0064, ECK0065)
  Promoter: J23151
  Cloning method: Unknown
  Sequencing primers: 5′ TGATGGCTAGCTCAGTCCTAG; 3′ CCGGCTGAAGACAAGG
Terms and licenses: Academic/Nonprofit Terms; Industry Terms: Not Available to Industry
Depositor comments: Please visit https://www.biorxiv.org/content/early/2017/04/02/123190 for bioRxiv preprint.
How to cite: pSG28-J23151-AraC was a gift from Richard Murray (Addgene plasmid # 102453 ; http://n2t.net/addgene:102453 ; RRID:Addgene_102453)
