[The description below was written by a language model from this plasmid's Addgene catalogue record and pLannotate feature annotations shown in this document.]
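Description:
pSG28-J23151-AraC is a small bacterial expression plasmid (about 3.3 kb) built on a p15A backbone for constitutive production of the E. coli arabinose regulator AraC. It replicates from the p15A origin, which the catalogue lists as low copy and which is compatible with ColE1-type plasmids, so it can be co-maintained with other circuit components in the same cell. Selection is by chloramphenicol, through a cat (chloramphenicol acetyltransferase) gene driven by its native promoter and followed by the phage lambda t0 terminator.

The payload is the araC coding sequence, annotated on the reverse strand. According to the catalogue, it is transcribed from J23151, a synthetic constitutive sigma-70 promoter of the Anderson (BBa_J231xx) family. The feature table does not label J23151 by name, but it does place a short reverse-strand match to the related J23119 promoter just upstream of araC, which probably corresponds to this element. The other short hits (fragments of IS1, bom, RSF ori, and the tet, lac UV5 and araBAD promoters) are partial matches of a few dozen bases. They are most likely backbone remnants or incidental similarities rather than functional parts. No tag or reporter is annotated. The sequenced record is slightly shorter (3,301 nt) than the stated total size.

AraC regulates the araBAD promoter in response to L-arabinose, so a constitutive supply of it lets that promoter be used as a controllable node on a companion plasmid. The associated publication concerns building incoherent feedforward loop circuits in a cell-free system and in living cells, which suggests this plasmid serves as the regulator-supplying module in such circuits.
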