Features (pLannotate 1.2.2; 12 found; start..end, strand, type, name):
     24..121     +  promoter       cat promoter: promoter of the E. coli cat gene encoding chloramphenicol acetyltransferase
    122..778     +  CDS            cat: CAT_ECOLX - Experimental evidence at protein level: Swiss-Prot protein existence level 1. This enzyme is an effector of chloramphenicol resistance in bacteria. From Escherichia coli. This protein is used as a marker in many commonly used cloning vectors, such as pACYC184.
    802..896     +  terminator     lambda t0 terminator: transcription terminator from phage lambda
   1032..1172    +  mobile_element IS1 (fragment): prokaryotic transposable element IS1
   1169..1195    +  misc_feature   bom (fragment): basis of mobility region from pBR322
   1294..1349    -  rep_origin     RSF ori (fragment): Plasmids containing the RSF 1030 origin of replication can be propagated in E. coli cells that contain additional plasmids with compatible origins.
   1437..1982    -  rep_origin     p15A ori: Plasmids containing the medium-copy-number p15A origin of replication can be propagated in E. coli cells that contain a second plasmid with the ColE1 origin.
   2094..2118    +  promoter       tet promoter (fragment): E. coli promoter for tetracycline efflux protein gene
   2139..2160    +  promoter       lac UV5 promoter (fragment): E. coli lac promoter with an "up" mutation
   2244..3122    -  CDS            araC: L-arabinose regulatory protein; araC
   3149..3173    +  promoter       araBAD promoter (fragment): araBAD; promoter of the L-arabinose operon of E. coli; the araC regulatory gene is transcribed in the opposite direction (Guzman et al., 1995)
   3263..3287    -  promoter       J23119 promoter (fragment): bacterial promoter (Registry of Standard Biological Parts BBa J23119)
>Addgene plasmid #102453 | pSG28-J23151-AraC | addgene full sequence | sequence record 198794 | Addgene NGS Result
ATGCATGTTTGTCTTCTTGATCGGGCACGTAAGAGGTTCCAACTTTCACCATAATGAAATAAGATCACTA
CCGGGCGTATTTTTTGAGTTATCGAGATTTTCAGGAGCTAAGGAAGCTAAAATGGAGAAAAAAATCACTG
GATATACCACCGTTGATATATCCCAATGGCATCGTAAAGAACATTTTGAGGCATTTCAGTCAGTTGCTCA
ATGTACCTATAACCAGACCGTTCAGCTGGATATTACGGCCTTTTTAAAGACCGTAAAGAAAAATAAGCAC
AAGTTTTATCCGGCCTTTATTCACATTCTTGCCCGCCTGATGAATGCTCATCCGGAATTTCGTATGGCAA
TGAAAGACGGTGAGCTGGTGATATGGGATAGTGTTCACCCTTGTTACACCGTTTTCCATGAGCAAACTGA
AACGTTTTCATCGCTCTGGAGTGAATACCACGACGATTTCCGGCAGTTTCTACACATATATTCGCAAGAT
GTGGCGTGTTACGGTGAAAACCTGGCCTATTTCCCTAAAGGGTTTATTGAGAATATGTTTTTCGTCTCAG
CCAATCCCTGGGTGAGTTTCACCAGTTTTGATTTAAACGTGGCCAATATGGACAACTTCTTCGCCCCCGT
TTTCACCATGGGCAAATATTATACGCAAGGCGACAAGGTGCTGATGCCGCTGGCGATTCAGGTTCATCAT
GCCGTTTGTGATGGCTTCCATGTCGGCAGAATGCTTAATGAATTACAACAGTACTGCGATGAGTGGCAGG
GCGGGGCGTAATTTGATATCGAGCTCGCTTGGACTCCTGTTGATAGATCCAGTAATGACCTCAGAACTCC
ATCTGGATTTGTTCAGAACGCTCGGTTGCCGCCGGGCGTTTTTTATTGGTGAGAATCCAAGCCTCCGATC
AACGTCTCATTTTCGCCAAAAGTTGGCCCAGGGCTTCCCGGTATCAACAGGGACACCAGGATTTATTTAT
TCTGCGAAGTGATCTTCCGTCACAGGTATTTATTCGGCGCAAAGTGCGTCGGGTGATGCTGCCAACTTAC
TGATTTAGTGTATGATGGTGTTTTTGAGGTGCTCCAGTGGCTTCTGTTTCTATCAGCTGTCCCTCCTGTT
CAGCTACTGACGGGGTGGTGCGTAACGGCAAAAGCACCGCCGGACATCAGCGGTAGCGGAGTGTATACTG
GCTTACTATGTTGGCACTGATGAGGGTGTCAGTGAAGTGCTTCATGTGGCAGGAGAAAAAAGGCTGCACC
GGTGCGTCAGCAGAATATGTGATACAGGATATATTCCGCTTCCTCGCTCACTGACTCGCTACGCTCGGTC
GTTCGACTGCGGCGAGCGGAAATGGCTTACGAACGGGGCGGAGATTTCCTGGAAGATGCCAGGAAGATAC
TTAACAGGGAAGTGAGAGGGCCGCGGCAAAGCCGTTTTTCCATAGGCTCCGCCCCCCTGACAAGCATCAC
GAAATCTGACGCTCAAATCAGTGGTGGCGAAACCCGACAGGACTATAAAGATACCAGGCGTTTCCCCCTG
GCGGCTCCCTCGTGCGCTCTCCTGTTCCTGCCTTTCGGTTTACCGGTGTCATTCCGCTGTTATGGCCGCG
TTTGTCTCATTCCACGCCTGACACTCAGTTCCGGGTAGGCAGTTCGCTCCAAGCTGGACTGTATGCACGA
ACCCCCCGTTCAGTCCGACCGCTGCGCCTTATCCGGTAACTATCGTCTTGAGTCCAACCCGGAAAGACAT
GCAAAAGCACCACTGGCAGCAGCCACTGGTAATTGATTTAGAGGAGTTAGTCTTGAAGTCATGCGCCGGT
TAAGGCTAAACTGAAAGGACAAGTTTTGGTGACTGCGCTCCTCCAAGCCAGTTACCTCGGTTCAAAGAGT
TGGTAGCTCAGAGAACCTTCGAAAAACCGCCCTGCAAGGCGGTTTTTTCGTTTTCAGAGCAAGAGATTAC
GCGCAGACCAAAACGATCTCAAGAAGATCATCTTATTAATCAGATAAAATATTTCTAGATTTCAGTGCAA
TTTATCTCTTCAAATGTAGCACCTGAAGTCAGCCCCATACGATATAAGTTGTAATTCTCATGTTTGACAG
CTTATCATCGATAAGCTTCCGATGGCGCGCCGAGAGGCTTTACACTTTATGCTTCCGGCTGAAGACAAGG
CACGACTCTCAAGGGCGCAATAAAAAAGCCCCCGGAAGGTGATCTTCCGGGGGCTTTCTCATGCGTTAGT
TCATTATGACAACTTGACGGCTACATCATTCACTTTTTCTTCACAACCGGCACGGAACTCGCTCGGGCTG
GCCCCGGTGCATTTTTTAAATACCCGCGAGAAATAGAGTTGATCGTCAAAACCAACATTGCGACCGACGG
TGGCGATAGGCATCCGGGTGGTGCTCAAAAGCAGCTTCGCCTGGCTGATACGTTGGTCCTCGCGCCAGCT
TAAGACGCTAATCCCTAACTGCTGGCGGAAAAGATGTGACAGACGCGACGGCGACAAGCAAACATGCTGT
GCGACGCTGGCGATATCAAAATTGCTGTCTGCCAGGTGATCGCTGATGTACTGACAAGCCTCGCGTACCC
GATTATCCATCGGTGGATGGAGCGACTCGTTAATCGCTTCCATGCGCCGCAGTAACAATTGCTCAAGCAG
ATTTATCGCCAGCAGCTCCGAATAGCGCCCTTCCCCTTGCCCGGCGTTAATGATTTGCCCAAACAGGTCG
CTGAAATGCGGCTGGTGCGCTTCATCCGGGCGAAAGAACCCCGTATTGGCAAATATTGACGGCCAGTTAA
GCCATTCATGCCAGTAGGCGCGCGGACGAAAGTAAACCCACTGGTGATACCATTCGCGAGCCTCCGGATG
ACGACCGTAGTGATGAATCTCTCCTGGCGGGAACAGCAAAATATCACCCGGTCGGCAAACAAATTCTCGT
CCCTGATTTTTCACCACCCCCTGACCGCGAATGGTGAGATTGAGAATATAACCTTTCATTCCCAGCGGTC
GGTCGATAAAAAAATCGAGATAACCGTTGGCCTCAATCGGCGTTAAACCCGCCACCAGATGGGCATTAAA
CGAGTATCCCGGCAGCAGGGGATCATTTTGCGCTTCAGCCATACTTTTCATACTCCCGCCATTCAGAGAA
GAAACCAATTGTCCATATTGCATTAGAAACTTTCCTCAGCATGATTAAGATGTTTCAGTACGAAAATTGC
TTTCATTGTTGATCTCCTTTTTAAGTGAACTTGGGCCCGCTTGCATTGTACCTAGGACTGAGCTAGCCAT
CAAGAACAGCA
